>Addgene plasmid #38338 | Djun - antisense | addgene partial sequence | sequence record 52298 | pCasper-hs 5'-GCAACTACTGAAATCTGCCAAG-3'
TAGGGAATTGGGAATTCCAGAGGCATGGGTTGCTCGGGATCTTCAGGATTCGAGGGGGTTTCAGTCTCCA
GTGCCACGTCCTCCTCATCATTCTCCCCGGCTGACAACTCCAAATGTTATTGGTCTGTCGAGTTCGGCGG
CACCGTGCAGCCCGCGGCAATGTGCTCCATCACCTGCTGCTTCAGCTGCGCCACATGGTCCTTGAGGTTC
TTCACGATGCTAGCCAGGTCGACGTTCTCGCCCTTAAGTACCTTCACGCGATCCTCCAGCTTTGAGATGC
GCTCCAGCTTGCGCTTGCGGCACTTGGATGCAGCCACACGGTTACGCTGCCTCTTGCGCTCCAGCTTGAT
CTTCTCCTGCGCTTCCATGTCAATGGGATTAACGGTGGGCGAGCTGGCTTGATTGACGGGCTCGTCCTTA
ATCACCGAGAAGCCCTCGGTCATGTTGGTGTAGGTGAAGGTGCCTCCGCTGATGCCATTGTTCACCGCTG
TCATGGCTGCCGCAGTTGTGTTATTGGCGGCGGAATTAGCGGCGGAATTGGCGGACGGAAATGCCTGGGA
GTTAGTGTGAAGATTGTGTAAGGCCTCCTCGAATCCCCTGCCGAAGTCCAACTGCTCCACGGTGACGGGC
CCCGCCTTGGTGGGGAACACCTTTCCCGGCTGCGGTGTTTGCATCAGATTGTTGGATAGCAGGATCTTCT
CCAAATCGGGTGTGTTTACCGTCTTGGATGACAGATCCGGTGAGTTGATGACCAGTGGTGCGAAGATGCG
CTTGTTCTTGGCACTCTTGCTGTTCAGATCCAGCGAGCCGGGACGCTTGTTAGGATTCGGGGTGGATGTG
TTCAGGTTCGGCGACTG
