[The description below was written by a language model from this plasmid's Addgene catalogue record.]
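Description:
Djun - antisense is an insect expression plasmid built on the pCaSpeR-hs backbone (about 8.9 kb without insert), a vector family used for heat-shock-inducible expression in Drosophila. It is propagated in E. coli under ampicillin selection; the copy number and the cloning method are not recorded. pCaSpeR-type vectors are generally known as P-element transformation vectors that carry a mini-white eye-colour marker for identifying transgenic flies. However, no feature table accompanies this entry, so those elements are inferred from the backbone name rather than documented for this construct.

The insert is djun, the Drosophila melanogaster homolog of the mammalian jun oncogene. The gene is catalogued as Jra and encodes the Jun component of the AP-1 transcription factor. It sits downstream of the Hsp70 promoter, which gives low basal activity and strong, temporally controllable induction on heat shock. According to the depositor's comments, the insert lies in the reverse orientation relative to a companion plasmid from the same lab. As the name indicates, induction should therefore produce an antisense djun transcript rather than a protein-coding message. The insert size, its exact boundaries and any tags are not stated.

The record does not spell out the intended application. The design suits heat-shock-driven antisense RNA production in fly cells or transgenic flies, either to interfere with endogenous djun expression or to serve as an orientation control for the sense construct. The associated publication characterises djun expression during embryonic development and its ability to activate transcription.
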