Addgene plasmid #38338: Djun - antisense
Depositing lab: Norbert Perrimon. Depositing organization: Harvard Medical School. Publication: Drosophila homolog of the mammalian jun oncogene is expressed during embryonic development and activates transcription in mammalian cells. Zhang K, Chaillet JR, Perkins LA, Halazonetis TD, Perrimon N. Proc Natl Acad Sci U S A. 1990 Aug;87(16):6281-5. 10.1073/pnas.87.16.6281 PubMed 1696724.
Backbone
  Vector backbone: pCaSpeR-hs
  Backbone size w/o insert (bp): 8900
  Vector type: Insect Expression
Growth in bacteria
  Bacterial resistance: Ampicillin, 100 μg/mL
  Growth temperature: 37°C
  Growth strain: DH5alpha
  Copy number: Unknown
Gene/Insert
  Gene/Insert name: djun
  Species: D. melanogaster (fly)
  Entrez Gene: Jra (a.k.a. Dmel_CG2275, AP-1, AP1, CG2275, D-Jun, D-jun, D-jun/Jra, D.Jun, DJUN, DJun, DM14, Djun, Dmel\CG2275, JRA, JUN, Jun, Kayak, V, c-Jun, cJun, d-JRA, d-Jun, d-jun, dAP-1, dJRA, dJUN, dJra, dJun, djun, dm-Jun, jra, jun, l(2)46Ef, l(2)IA109, l(2R)IA109)
  Promoter: Hsp70
  Cloning method: Unknown
  Sequencing primers: 5′ pCasper-hs (5'-GCAACTACTGAAATCTGCCAAG-3')
Terms and licenses: Academic/Nonprofit Terms; Industry Terms: Not Available to Industry
Depositor comments: Perrimon Lab plasmid #8 Djun insert is in reverse orientation compared to plasmid 38337.
How to cite: Djun - antisense was a gift from Norbert Perrimon (Addgene plasmid # 38338 ; http://n2t.net/addgene:38338 ; RRID:Addgene_38338)
